>Addgene plasmid #53240 | pBS-I-Sce1-slc6a3[11kb]:egfp | addgene partial sequence | sequence record 89507 | M13pUC-Fwd 5'-CCCAGTCACGACGTTGTAAAACG-3'
AAAAATAAACAGTGACCGGTTTTCAGCATTCTTCAGAATGTCTTCTTTTGTGTTAATCAGAAATAATAAC
TCATAAAGGCTTGAAGCAGTAGAGTGAGTAAATGATTTCCATTGTTGAGTGAACCGTCCCTTTAACAGAA
TTGTTTTAACTCCATTAAATCGTTAGTTTTATTTGGAGAAAATAAACTCAAAGGTTAGGTTACAGTTTTT
CCTATAATATTTTAACCCAGTTATTGTGTTTGTCTAAAATACAGATGAAGTCAAAATTATTGATAGCCGT
CATGTGATTTGCTTTTATATTTCTATTTTTCCTAAATTTAGTTGAACAGATTCAGGAGTTGTTGACAGTG
TTTCCTCTAATGTTTGTTCTTCTGGAGAAAGTCTGATTAGTTTTATTTGTGCTAGAATAACAGCAGTCTT
TAATAGTGTTAAAGTCATGTTAAGCTCAATATTATTCACCCCTTCAGCAATATTAGTGTTGGATTGTCTC
CAGAACAAACCACTGTTATACAATGACTTGCCTAATTACCCTAACTTTACCCTCATTACCCTAGTGAAGC
CTTTACATGCCACTGTAAGCTGAACACTAGTGTCTTGAA
