>Addgene plasmid #53240 | pBS-I-Sce1-slc6a3[11kb]:egfp | addgene partial sequence | sequence record 89510 | M13pUC-Rev 5'-AGCGGATAACAATTTCACACAGG-3'
ACTAAAGGGAACAAAAGCTGGAGCTCCACCGCGGTGGCGGCCGCGAATTAAAAAACCTCCCACACCTCCC
CCTGAACCTGAAACATAAAATGAATGCAATTGTTGTTGTTAACTTGTTTATTGCAGCTTATAATGGTTAC
AAATAAAGCAATAGCATCACAAATTTCACAAATAAAGCATTTTTTTCACTGCATTCTAGTTGTGGTTTGT
CCAAACTCATCAATGTATCTTATCATGTCTGGATCTACGTAATACGACTCACTATAGTTCTAGGGCCGCT
TTACTTGTACAGCTCGTCCATGCCGAGAGTGATCCCGGCGGCGGTCACGAACTCCAGCAGGACCATGTGA
TCGCGCTTCTCGTTGGGGTCTTTGCTCAGGGCGGACTGGGTGCTCAGGTAGTGGTTGTCGGGCAGCAGCA
CGGGGCCGTCGCCGATGGGGGTGTTCTGCTGGTAGTGGTCGGCGAGCTGCACGCTGCCGTCCTCGATGTT
GTGGCGGATCTTGAAGTTCACCTTGATGCCGTTCTTCTGCTTGTCGGCCATGATATAGACGTTGTGGCTG
TTGTAGTTGTACTCCAGCTTGTGCCCCAGGATGTTGCCGTCCTCCTTGAAGTCGATGCCCTTCAGCTCGA
TGCGGTTCACCAGGGTGTC
