[The description below was written by a language model from this plasmid's Addgene catalogue record.]
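Description:
pBS-I-Sce1-slc6a3[11kb]:egfp is a zebrafish transgenesis reporter construct built on a pBS (pBluescript-type) cloning backbone of about 3 kb that has been modified by the addition of I-SceI meganuclease recognition sites. It is maintained as a high-copy plasmid in E. coli under ampicillin selection, and the complete plasmid is roughly 15 kb. No feature table accompanies the record, so the exact positions and orientation of the I-SceI sites, the polyadenylation signal and other backbone elements are not stated.

The insert, listed as DAT-GFP and about 12.7 kb, is of zebrafish origin. As the name indicates, it pairs roughly 11 kb of genomic sequence from the slc6a3 locus, which encodes the dopamine transporter, with an enhanced GFP reporter. In this arrangement the slc6a3 sequence supplies the cis-regulatory information, and GFP reports where and when it is active. The catalogue lists GFP as a tag or fusion, but does not specify whether any transporter coding sequence is joined to it. I-SceI sites in vectors of this type are generally used for meganuclease-mediated transgenesis, in which co-injection of plasmid and enzyme into early embryos improves genomic integration and germline transmission.

The stated purpose is to visualise pretectal dopaminergic neurons in vivo from day 3 post-fertilization, and to provide a regulatory fragment that can drive other transgenes in these neurons through adulthood. The associated study examined the cis-acting elements governing dopaminergic expression of slc6a3 and concluded that they lie remote from the transcriptional start site, so this fragment should be regarded as labelling the pretectal subset rather than necessarily the whole dopaminergic system.
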