Addgene plasmid #53240: pBS-I-Sce1-slc6a3[11kb]:egfp
Purpose: allow visualization of pretectal dopaminergic neurons in vivo from day 3 post-fertilization and allow expression of transgenes in these neurons through adulthood
Depositing lab: Edward Burton. Depositing organization: University of Pittsburgh (University, School of Medicine, and Cancer Institute). Publication: Cis-acting elements responsible for dopaminergic neuron-specific expression of zebrafish slc6a3 (dopamine transporter) in vivo are located remote from the transcriptional start site. Bai Q, Burton EA. Neuroscience. 2009 Dec 15;164(3):1138-51. doi: 10.1016/j.neuroscience.2009.09.014. Epub 2009 Sep 12. PubMed 19755139.
Backbone
  Vector backbone: pBS
  Backbone size w/o insert (bp): 3000
  Total vector size (bp): 14959
  Modifications to backbone: I-Sce1 addition
  Vector type: cloning
Growth in bacteria
  Bacterial resistance: Ampicillin, 100 μg/mL
  Growth temperature: 37°C
  Growth strain: DH5alpha
  Copy number: High Copy
Gene/Insert
  Gene/Insert name: DAT-GFP
  Species: D. rerio (zebrafish)
  Insert size (bp): 12737
  Tag / fusion protein: GFP
Terms and licenses: Academic/Nonprofit Terms; Industry Terms: Not Available to Industry
How to cite: pBS-I-Sce1-slc6a3[11kb]:egfp was a gift from Edward Burton (Addgene plasmid # 53240 ; http://n2t.net/addgene:53240 ; RRID:Addgene_53240)
